Addgene plasmid #169925: Ecm2 1-265
Purpose: WT Ecm2 mutated to introduce stop codon after AA 265 of Ecm2
Depositing lab: Aaron Hoskins. Depositing organization: University of Wisconsin, Madison. Publication: Saccharomyces cerevisiae Ecm2 Modulates the Catalytic Steps of pre-mRNA Splicing. van der Feltz C, Nikolai B, Schneider C, Paulson JC, Fu X, Hoskins AA. RNA. 2021 Feb 5. pii: rna.077727.120. doi: 10.1261/rna.077727.120. PubMed 33547186.
Backbone
  Vector backbone: pRS416
  Backbone manufacturer: Stratagene
  Backbone size w/o insert (bp): 5000
  Total vector size (bp): 6500
  Vector type: Bacterial Expression, Yeast Expression
  Selectable markers: URA3
Growth in bacteria
  Bacterial resistance: Ampicillin, 100 μg/mL
  Growth temperature: 37°C
  Growth strain: DH5alpha
  Copy number: Unknown
Gene/Insert
  Gene/Insert name: Ecm2 1-265 (alt names: I266St ECM2 URA; pAAH1196)
  Species: S. cerevisiae (budding yeast)
  Insert size (bp): 1500
  Cloning method: Restriction Enzyme; 5′ cloning site SalI (unknown if destroyed); 3′ cloning site NotI (unknown if destroyed)
  Sequencing primers: 5′ TAATAGTAAAGTGAGACACTTGTCAC; 3′ TTTACTGACAAACCGCTCC
Terms and licenses: Academic/Nonprofit Terms; Industry Terms: Not Available to Industry
How to cite: Ecm2 1-265 was a gift from Aaron Hoskins (Addgene plasmid # 169925 ; http://n2t.net/addgene:169925 ; RRID:Addgene_169925)
