[The description below was written by a language model from this plasmid's Addgene catalogue record and pLannotate feature annotations shown in this document.]
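Description:
Ecm2 1-265 is a yeast centromeric shuttle plasmid built on the pRS416 backbone, carrying a truncation allele of the Saccharomyces cerevisiae splicing factor gene ECM2 (also known as SLT11). In E. coli it replicates from a high-copy ColE1/pUC-type origin and is selected with ampicillin through the β-lactamase gene. In yeast it is maintained at low copy by the CEN6/ARS element and selected by uracil prototrophy through URA3 with its own promoter. URA3 can also be counterselected with 5-fluoroorotic acid, which makes this type of plasmid suitable for plasmid-shuffle experiments. An f1 origin and the pBluescript-derived polylinker remnants, flanked by T7 and T3 promoters and lac promoter/lacZα fragments, are standard backbone features. Several very short annotated fragments (CaMV poly(A), lacI, rop, bom) are probably incidental similarity matches rather than functional parts.

The insert of about 1.5 kb was cloned between SalI and NotI. It consists of the wild-type ECM2 gene mutated to place a stop codon after amino acid 265 (the I266Stop change), so that only residues 1–265 of the protein are made. The feature table annotates the ECM2 homology across the full coding region, consistent with a point mutation rather than a deletion of the downstream sequence. Several hundred base pairs of unannotated sequence lie on either side of the coding region. The record names no promoter for the insert; expression may come from native ECM2 flanking sequence, but this is not stated. Ecm2 binds RNA and promotes U2/U6 helix II formation in the spliceosome. The construct comes from a study of how Ecm2 modulates the catalytic steps of pre-mRNA splicing, where it would serve to test the contribution of the C-terminal region in yeast.
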