Features (pLannotate 1.2.2; 21 found; start..end, strand, type, name):
     27..45      +  promoter       T7 promoter: promoter for bacteriophage T7 RNA polymerase
     54..81      -  misc_feature   MCS (fragment): pBluescript multiple cloning site
    284..302     -  polyA_signal   CaMV poly(A) signal (fragment): cauliflower mosaic virus polyadenylation signal
    381..1478    +  CDS            ECM2: SLT11_YEAST - Also known as SLT11. Experimental evidence at protein level: Swiss-Prot protein existence level 1. Involved in pre-mRNA splicing. Facilitates the cooperative formation of U2/U6 helix II in association with stem II in the spliceosome. Binds to RNA. From Saccharomyces cerevisiae (strain ATCC 204508 / S288c) (Baker's yeast).
   1782..1805    -  misc_feature   MCS (fragment): pBluescript multiple cloning site
   1818..1836    -  promoter       T3 promoter: promoter for bacteriophage T3 RNA polymerase
   1881..1897    -  protein_bind   lac operator: The lac repressor binds to the lac operator to inhibit transcription in E. coli. This inhibition can be relieved by adding lactose or isopropyl-β-D-thiogalactopyranoside (IPTG). lac repressor encoded by lacI
   1905..1935    -  promoter       lac promoter: promoter for the E. coli lac operon
   1950..1971    -  protein_bind   CAP binding site: CAP binding activates transcription in the presence of cAMP. E. coli catabolite activator protein
   1984..2076    -  CDS            lacI (fragment): lac repressor; lacI; The lac repressor binds to the lac operator to inhibit transcription in E. coli. This inhibition can be relieved by adding lactose or isopropyl-β-D-thiogalactopyranoside (IPTG).
   2259..2847    -  rep_origin     ori: high-copy-number ColE1/pMB1/pBR322/pUC origin of replication
   3018..3878    -  CDS            AmpR: β-lactamase; bla; confers resistance to ampicillin, carbenicillin, and related antibiotics
   3879..3983    -  promoter       AmpR promoter: bla
   4020..4523    +  misc_feature   CEN/ARS: S. cerevisiae CEN6 centromere fused to an autonomously replicating sequence
   4591..4626    +  CDS            rop (fragment): Rop protein, which maintains plasmids at low copy number; rop
   4728..4777    +  misc_feature   bom (fragment): basis of mobility region from pBR322
   4785..5000    +  promoter       URA3 promoter: S. cerevisiae URA3
   5001..5804    +  CDS            URA3: orotidine-5'-phosphate decarboxylase, required for uracil biosynthesis; S. cerevisiae URA3; yeast auxotrophic marker, counterselectable with 5-fluoroorotic acid (5-FOA)
   5883..5934    +  misc_feature   bom (fragment): basis of mobility region from pBR322
   5962..6390    -  rep_origin     f1 ori (sequence partly withheld): f1 bacteriophage origin of replication; arrow indicates direction of (+) strand synthesis
   6394..19      -  CDS            lacZα (fragment) (across the origin): LacZα fragment of β-galactosidase; lacZ fragment
>Addgene plasmid #169925 | Ecm2 1-265 | addgene full sequence | sequence record 332938 | Addgene NGS Result
GTAAAACGACGGCCAGTGAGCGCGCGTAATACGACTCACTATAGGGCGAATTGGGTACCGGGCCCCCCCT
CGAGGTCGACGATAAATAGTAATAAAACTAAGCGGGTTAGTAATACTCACCAAGAACAATAGCAGGAACG
ATAGTCGGTTCTCTTTCGTAATTTTTTTAAGTCACAACCCGGAGGGACGTGAAGTTTCAAACCTTATTCA
TTCCGGGATTACCCTCTCCTGTGATGACGTTTAGGCAATAAGGACTAAAAAAAAAAAAAAGAAATGCTAT
GGCAAATTTTATTGATAGAAGTGGTAATGATGATGGAAGGGCTTTTGAGCAGGTGAATAGAAGGTAGCTA
ACGGAAAAGAGTTATTGCACCCTTAATATAATGAATGATGAAATTAATGAGCCACCGCCCAATATATGTG
AGCAGTGCTTAGGTGATGAGGCTAATATACGAATGACTAAAATTCCACAAGGCTCTGAATGTAAGATTTG
TACCTTACCGTTCACCTTATACCATTTTAAGACGTCTAAACGAAGCAATAATATCATTAAAACATTAATA
TGTGTACGGTGCGCCACTCAGAGAAACATTTGTCAATGCTGTATGCTTGATTCAAGATGGCACATCCCTA
TACAACTGCGGGATCATTTAATATCCCTTGTGAACGAGGAAAACGTTATGACGGAGGAAGCAAAAAACGA
CATGATGAAAAGGTTTCTGTCACTAAAAAACGTGAAATTAGGAGGAGCTCAGATTACGAGTGATCCGTCA
GAAGCAGATAATATCGTTGATAAATTGAAAAATATACTTCTGCGAGCAACATCAGATGGCCCAAGTACTC
CGTTAATAAAAAACACAACTGCATTGTATAAAAATGAAAAAGGTGCAAATGAGGTCAAAAACTTGGAAAA
GTACGCGTCCGTGGACATTTCTCATATTTTGAAGAAACTACCCTTGAATGAATCGTTTTTAAAAAACCCC
TCCACCAAATCATTTTTTCTGTATAATATTGATGCCTCGATCCCTGAATGGAAAATAACTGATACAGTTT
CGCAATTATTGGGTATAAAGAAATGGAAGGATGGAAATTCATTGTCATTAATAGTCAACCACAAGGCGAA
GTGTGGTGGCCTAAGATTTCAATCTAGTGAATTGGGGGAGCGGTTTGTCAGTAAATAATAGTAAAGTGAG
ACACTTGTCACACCAAAGGGCCTAAAGAGAGGAGTTTTACTTATTGACCGTTTTAGAATCTTTATCATTC
CGTGGTCGTCTGGCTTTTCAGCTGCGTCATTCGGAACCAACACTGCAGAAAATATAAAACTTAGTTTAAG
TTTGAATAAGCTTATTCAGTTGGAGCTAGGGCTTTCTTTTCCTACAAAAAGCACAGATAACGCAAAGAAT
GACAAGAAAAAGACATCAAAAAAAGTTCATAAGGACAGATCAAAGAAATCGAAACCTCGCGCTAACAAGT
TAACAATATAGATGAAACGTAAGAAAAATCATGGGTTGAAGAAACGAACTGTTTGATCAATTTCGACCAT
CCATCTACCTTGCAAGTAATAAACAAAAGCAGGTTGAGTGGGGAACTTTATCTAAGTTGATCAGTATATC
TGACAAATTTATACGGAATGCTGCAGTTTGGATTAGCACGAACATTTTATCTGTACGGTTTGTCGCTTTT
AGCTGCTCGGGCTCTTCCTCTCGGTTACCGAGATGATAACTCGGCCGAATTTTGTAAGTACAAATAAAAA
GAAAGTGACACAATTCTAAAAGTATCACTATGCGGCCGCCACCGCGGTGGAGCTCCAGCTTTTGTTCCCT
TTAGTGAGGGTTAATTGCGCGCTTGGCGTAATCATGGTCATAGCTGTTTCCTGTGTGAAATTGTTATCCG
CTCACAATTCCACACAACATACGAGCCGGAAGCATAAAGTGTAAAGCCTGGGGTGCCTAATGAGTGAGCT
AACTCACATTAATTGCGTTGCGCTCACTGCCCGCTTTCCAGTCGGGAAACCTGTCGTGCCAGCTGCATTA
ATGAATCGGCCAACGCGCGGGGAGAGGCGGTTTGCGTATTGGGCGCTCTTCCGCTTCCTCGCTCACTGAC
TCGCTGCGCTCGGTCGTTCGGCTGCGGCGAGCGGTATCAGCTCACTCAAAGGCGGTAATACGGTTATCCA
CAGAATCAGGGGATAACGCAGGAAAGAACATGTGAGCAAAAGGCCAGCAAAAGGCCAGGAACCGTAAAAA
GGCCGCGTTGCTGGCGTTTTTCCATAGGCTCCGCCCCCCTGACGAGCATCACAAAAATCGACGCTCAAGT
CAGAGGTGGCGAAACCCGACAGGACTATAAAGATACCAGGCGTTTCCCCCTGGAAGCTCCCTCGTGCGCT
CTCCTGTTCCGACCCTGCCGCTTACCGGATACCTGTCCGCCTTTCTCCCTTCGGGAAGCGTGGCGCTTTC
TCATAGCTCACGCTGTAGGTATCTCAGTTCGGTGTAGGTCGTTCGCTCCAAGCTGGGCTGTGTGCACGAA
CCCCCCGTTCAGCCCGACCGCTGCGCCTTATCCGGTAACTATCGTCTTGAGTCCAACCCGGTAAGACACG
ACTTATCGCCACTGGCAGCAGCCACTGGTAACAGGATTAGCAGAGCGAGGTATGTAGGCGGTGCTACAGA
GTTCTTGAAGTGGTGGCCTAACTACGGCTACACTAGAAGAACAGTATTTGGTATCTGCGCTCTGCTGAAG
CCAGTTACCTTCGGAAAAAGAGTTGGTAGCTCTTGATCCGGCAAACAAACCACCGCTGGTAGCGGTGGTT
TTTTTGTTTGCAAGCAGCAGATTACGCGCAGAAAAAAAGGATCTCAAGAAGATCCTTTGATCTTTTCTAC
GGGGTCTGACGCTCAGTGGAACGAAAACTCACGTTAAGGGATTTTGGTCATGAGATTATCAAAAAGGATC
TTCACCTAGATCCTTTTAAATTAAAAATGAAGTTTTAAATCAATCTAAAGTATATATGAGTAAACTTGGT
CTGACAGTTACCAATGCTTAATCAGTGAGGCACCTATCTCAGCGATCTGTCTATTTCGTTCATCCATAGT
TGCCTGACTCCCCGTCGTGTAGATAACTACGATACGGGAGGGCTTACCATCTGGCCCCAGTGCTGCAATG
ATACCGCGAGACCCACGCTCACCGGCTCCAGATTTATCAGCAATAAACCAGCCAGCCGGAAGGGCCGAGC
GCAGAAGTGGTCCTGCAACTTTATCCGCCTCCATCCAGTCTATTAATTGTTGCCGGGAAGCTAGAGTAAG
TAGTTCGCCAGTTAATAGTTTGCGCAACGTTGTTGCCATTGCTACAGGCATCGTGGTGTCACGCTCGTCG
TTTGGTATGGCTTCATTCAGCTCCGGTTCCCAACGATCAAGGCGAGTTACATGATCCCCCATGTTGTGCA
AAAAAGCGGTTAGCTCCTTCGGTCCTCCGATCGTTGTCAGAAGTAAGTTGGCCGCAGTGTTATCACTCAT
GGTTATGGCAGCACTGCATAATTCTCTTACTGTCATGCCATCCGTAAGATGCTTTTCTGTGACTGGTGAG
TACTCAACCAAGTCATTCTGAGAATAGTGTATGCGGCGACCGAGTTGCTCTTGCCCGGCGTCAATACGGG
ATAATACCGCGCCACATAGCAGAACTTTAAAAGTGCTCATCATTGGAAAACGTTCTTCGGGGCGAAAACT
CTCAAGGATCTTACCGCTGTTGAGATCCAGTTCGATGTAACCCACTCGTGCACCCAACTGATCTTCAGCA
TCTTTTACTTTCACCAGCGTTTCTGGGTGAGCAAAAACAGGAAGGCAAAATGCCGCAAAAAAGGGAATAA
GGGCGACACGGAAATGTTGAATACTCATACTCTTCCTTTTTCAATATTATTGAAGCATTTATCAGGGTTA
TTGTCTCATGAGCGGATACATATTTGAATGTATTTAGAAAAATAAACAAATAGGGGTTCCGCGCACATTT
CCCCGAAAAGTGCCACCTGGGTCCTTTTCATCACGTGCTATAAAAATAATTATAATTTAAATTTTTTAAT
ATAAATATATAAATTAAAAATAGAAAGTAAAAAAAGAAATTAAAGAAAAAATAGTTTTTGTTTTCCGAAG
ATGTAAAAGACTCTAGGGGGATCGCCAACAAATACTACCTTTTATCTTGCTCTTCCTGCTCTCAGGTATT
AATGCCGAATTGTTTCATCTTGTCTGTGTAGAAGACCACACACGAAAATCCTGTGATTTTACATTTTACT
TATCGTTAATCGAATGTATATCTATTTAATCTGCTTTTCTTGTCTAATAAATATATATGTAAAGTACGCT
TTTTGTTGAAATTTTTTAAACCTTTGTTTATTTTTTTTTCTTCATTCCGTAACTCTTCTACCTTCTTTAT
TTACTTTCTAAAATCCAAATACAAAACATAAAAATAAATAAACACAGAGTAAATTCCCAAATTATTCCAT
CATTAAAAGATACGAGGCGCGTGTAAGTTACAGGCAAGCGATCCGTCTAAGAAACCATTATTATCATGAC
ATTAACCTATAAAAATAGGCGTATCACGAGGCCCTTTCGTCTCGCGCGTTTCGGTGATGACGGTGAAAAC
CTCTGACACATGCAGCTCCCGGAGACGGTCACAGCTTGTCTGTAAGCGGATGCCGGGAGCAGACAAGCCC
GTCAGGGCGCGTCAGCGGGTGTTGGCGGGTGTCGGGGCTGGCTTAACTATGCGGCATCAGAGCAGATTGT
ACTGAGAGTGCACCATACCACCTTTTCAATTCATCATTTTTTTTTTATTCTTTTTTTTGATTTCGGTTTC
CTTGAAATTTTTTTGATTCGGTAATCTCCGAACAGAAGGAAGAACGAAGGAAGGAGCACAGACTTAGATT
GGTATATATACGCATATGTAGTGTTGAAGAAACATGAAATTGCCCAGTATTCTTAACCCAACTGCACAGA
ACAAAAACCTGCAGGAAACGAAGATAAATCATGTCGAAAGCTACATATAAGGAACGTGCTGCTACTCATC
CTAGTCCTGTTGCTGCCAAGCTATTTAATATCATGCACGAAAAGCAAACAAACTTGTGTGCTTCATTGGA
TGTTCGTACCACCAAGGAATTACTGGAGTTAGTTGAAGCATTAGGTCCCAAAATTTGTTTACTAAAAACA
CATGTGGATATCTTGACTGATTTTTCCATGGAGGGCACAGTTAAGCCGCTAAAGGCATTATCCGCCAAGT
ACAATTTTTTACTCTTCGAAGACAGAAAATTTGCTGACATTGGTAATACAGTCAAATTGCAGTACTCTGC
GGGTGTATACAGAATAGCAGAATGGGCAGACATTACGAATGCACACGGTGTGGTGGGCCCAGGTATTGTT
AGCGGTTTGAAGCAGGCGGCAGAAGAAGTAACAAAGGAACCTAGAGGCCTTTTGATGTTAGCAGAATTGT
CATGCAAGGGCTCCCTATCTACTGGAGAATATACTAAGGGTACTGTTGACATTGCGAAGAGCGACAAAGA
TTTTGTTATCGGCTTTATTGCTCAAAGAGACATGGGTGGAAGAGATGAAGGTTACGATTGGTTGATTATG
ACACCCGGTGTGGGTTTAGATGACAAGGGAGACGCATTGGGTCAACAGTATAGAACCGTGGATGATGTGG
TCTCTACAGGATCTGACATTATTATTGTTGGAAGAGGACTATTTGCAAAGGGAAGGGATGCTAAGGTAGA
GGGTGAACGTTACAGAAAAGCAGGCTGGGAAGCATATTTGAGAAGATGCGGCCAGCAAAACTAAAAAACT
GTATTATAAGTAAATGCATGTATACTAAACTCACAAATTAGAGCTTCAATTTAATTATATCAGTTATTAC
CCTATGCGGTGTGAAATACCGCACAGATGCGTAAGGAGAAAATACCGCATCAGGAAATTGTAAGCGTTAA
TATTTTGTTAAAATTCGCGTTAAATTTTTGTTAAATCAGCTCATTTTTTAACCAATAGGCCGAAATCGGC
AAAATCCCTTATAAATCAAAAGAATAGACCGAGATAGGGT
[37 nt withheld, positions 6061-6097]
AAAGAACGTGGACTCCAACGTCAAAGG
[49 nt withheld, positions 6125-6173]
T
[91 nt withheld, positions 6175-6265]
G
[124 nt withheld, positions 6267-6390]
CCATTCGCCATTCAGGCTGCGCAACTGTTGGGAAGGGCGATCGGTGCGGGCCTCTTCGCTATTACGCCAG
CTGGCGAAAGGGGGATGTGCTGCAAGGCGATTAAGTTGGGTAACGCCAGGGTTTTCCCAGTCACGACGTT
